>Addgene plasmid #231118 | AA516 | addgene full sequence | sequence record 458371 | Addgene NGS Result
TCGCGCGTTTCGGTGATGACGGTGAAAACCTCTGACACATGCAGCTCCCGGAGACGGTCACAGCTTGTCT
GTAAGCGGATGCCGGGAGCAGACAAGCCCGTCAGGGCGCGTCAGCGGGTGTTGGCGGGTGTCGGGGCTGG
CTTAACTATGCGGCATCAGAGCAGATTGTACTGAGAGTGCACCATATGCGGTGTGAAATACCGCACAGAT
GCGTAAGGAGAAAATACCGCATCAGGCGCCATTCGCCATTCAGGCTGCGCAACTGTTGGGAAGGGCGATC
GGTGCGGGCCTCTTCGCTATTACGCCAGCTGGCGAAAGGGGGATGTGCTGCAAGGCGATTAAGTTGGGTA
ACGCCAGGGTTTTCCCAGTCACGACGTTGTAAAACGACGGCCAGAGAATTCGAGCTCGGTACCTCGCGAA
TACATCTAGATGAAGACGGAAGCGCAACAAACTTCTCTCTGCTGAAACAAGCCGGAGATGTCGAAGAGAA
TCCTGGACCGACCGAGTACAAGCCCACGGTGCGCCTCGCCACCCGCGACGACGTCCCCAGGGCCGTACGC
ACCCTCGCCGCCGCGTTCGCCGACTACCCCGCCACGCGCCACACCGTCGATCCGGACCGCCACATCGAGC
GGGTCACCGAGCTGCAAGAACTCTTCCTCACGCGCGTCGGGCTCGACATCGGCAAGGTGTGGGTCGCGGA
CGACGGCGCCGCCGTGGCGGTCTGGACCACGCCGGAGAGCGTCGAAGCGGGGGCGGTGTTCGCCGAGATC
GGCCCGCGCATGGCCGAGTTGAGCGGTTCCCGGCTGGCAGGCGTGTAACTTGAACGGGGGTTTTAATTCA
GGTCCCGGATCCGGTGGTGGTGCAAATCAAAGAACTGCTCCTCAGTGGATGTTGCCTTTACTTCTAGCGC
AGCAACAGATGGAAGGCCTCCTGGCGCCGCACCGGCCCAAGGAGCCCGCGTGGTTCCTGGCCACCGTCGG
AGTCTCGCCCGACCACCAGGGCAAGGGTCTGGGCAGCGCCGTCGTGCTCCCCGGAGTGGAGGCGGCCGAG
CGCGCCGGGGTGCCCGCCTTCCTGGAGACCTCCGCGCCCCGCAACCTCCCCTTCTACGAGCGGCTCGGCT
TCACCGTCACCGCCGACGTCGAGGTGCCCGAAGGACCGCGCACCTGGTGCATGACCCGCAAGCCCGGTGC
CGGATCCTGATAAATTCCAGTCTTCGGAACCAAATCGGATCCCGGGCCCGTCGACTGCAGAGGCCTGCAT
GCAAGCTTGGTGTAATCATGGTCATAGCTGTTTCCTGTGTGAAATTGTTATCCGCTCACAATTCCACACA
ACATACGAGCCGGAAGCATAAAGTGTAAAGCCTGGGGTGCCTAATGAGTGAGCTAACTCACATTAATTGC
GTTGCGCTCACTGCCCGCTTTCCAGTCGGGAAACCTGTCGTGCCAGCTGCATTAATGAATCGGCCAACGC
GCGGGGAGAGGCGGTTTGCGTATTGGGCGCTCTTCCGCTTCCTCGCTCACTGACTCGCTGCGCTCGGTCG
TTCGGCTGCGGCGAGCGGTATCAGCTCACTCAAAGGCGGTAATACGGTTATCCACAGAATCAGGGGATAA
CGCAGGAAAGAACATGTGAGCAAAAGGCCAGCAAAAGGCCAGGAACCGTAAAAAGGCCGCGTTGCTGGCG
TTTTTCCATAGGCTCCGCCCCCCTGACGAGCATCACAAAAATCGACGCTCAAGTCAGAGGTGGCGAAACC
CGACAGGACTATAAAGATACCAGGCGTTTCCCCCTGGAAGCTCCCTCGTGCGCTCTCCTGTTCCGACCCT
GCCGCTTACCGGATACCTGTCCGCCTTTCTCCCTTCGGGAAGCGTGGCGCTTTCTCATAGCTCACGCTGT
AGGTATCTCAGTTCGGTGTAGGTCGTTCGCTCCAAGCTGGGCTGTGTGCACGAACCCCCCGTTCAGCCCG
ACCGCTGCGCCTTATCCGGTAACTATCGTCTTGAGTCCAACCCGGTAAGACACGACTTATCGCCACTGGC
AGCAGCCACTGGTAACAGGATTAGCAGAGCGAGGTATGTAGGCGGTGCTACAGAGTTCTTGAAGTGGTGG
CCTAACTACGGCTACACTAGAAGAACAGTATTTGGTATCTGCGCTCTGCTGAAGCCAGTTACCTTCGGAA
AAAGAGTTGGTAGCTCTTGATCCGGCAAACAAACCACCGCTGGTAGCGGTGGTTTTTTTGTTTGCAAGCA
GCAGATTACGCGCAGAAAAAAAGGATCTCAAGAAGATCCTTTGATCTTTTCTACGGGGTCTGACGCTCAG
TGGAACGAAAACTCACGTTAAGGGATTTTGGTCATGAGATTATCAAAAAGGATCTTCACCTAGATCCTTT
TAAATTAAAAATGAAGTTTTAAATCAAGCCCAATCTGAATAATGTTACAACCAATTAACCAATTCTGATT
AGAAAAACTCATCGAGCATCAAATGAAACTGCAATTTATTCATATCAGGATTATCAATACCATATTTTTG
AAAAAGCCGTTTCTGTAATGAAGGAGAAAACTCACCGAGGCAGTTCCATAGGATGGCAAGATCCTGGTAT
CGGTCTGCGATTCCGACTCGTCCAACATCAATACAACCTATTAATTTCCCCTCGTCAAAAATAAGGTTAT
CAAGTGAGAAATCACCATGAGTGACGACTGAATCCGGTGAGAATGGCAAAAGTTTATGCATTTCTTTCCA
GACTTGTTCAACAGGCCAGCCATTACGCTCGTCATCAAAATCACTCGCATCAACCAAACCGTTATTCATT
CGTGATTGCGCCTGAGCGAGACGAAATACGCGATCGCTGTTAAAAGGACAATTACAAACAGGAATCGAAT
GCAACCGGCGCAGGAACACTGCCAGCGCATCAACAATATTTTCACCTGAATCAGGATATTCTTCTAATAC
CTGGAATGCTGTTTTTCCGGGGATCGCAGTGGTGAGTAACCATGCATCATCAGGAGTACGGATAAAATGC
TTGATGGTCGGAAGAGGCATAAATTCCGTCAGCCAGTTTAGTCTGACCATCTCATCTGTAACATCATTGG
CAACGCTACCTTTGCCATGTTTCAGAAACAACTCTGGCGCATCGGGCTTCCCATACAAGCGATAGATTGT
CGCACCTGATTGCCCGACATTATCGCGAGCCCATTTATACCCATATAAATCAGCATCCATGTTGGAATTT
AATCGCGGCCTCGACGTTTCCCGTTGAATATGGCTCATAACACCCCTTGTATTACTGTTTATGTAAGCAG
ACAGTTTTATTGTTCATGATGATATATTTTTATCTTGTGCAATGTAACATCAGAGATTTTGAGACACGGG
CCAGAGCTGCA
Features (pLannotate 1.2.2; 12 found; start..end, strand, type, name):
    137..236     +  misc_feature   bom (fragment): basis of mobility region from pBR322
    242..399     -  CDS            lacZα (fragment): LacZα fragment of β-galactosidase; lacZ fragment
    500..808     +  CDS            PuroR (fragment): puromycin N-acetyltransferase; pac from Streptomyces; confers resistance to puromycin
    831..907     +  intron         SV40 intron (fragment): modified SV40 intron with splice donor and acceptor sites
    907..1191    +  CDS            PuroR (fragment): puromycin N-acetyltransferase; pac from Streptomyces alboniger; confers resistance to puromycin
   1305..1321    -  protein_bind   lac operator: The lac repressor binds to the lac operator to inhibit transcription in E. coli. This inhibition can be relieved by adding lactose or isopropyl-β-D-thiogalactopyranoside (IPTG). lac repressor encoded by lacI
   1329..1359    -  promoter       lac promoter: promoter for the E. coli lac operon
   1374..1395    -  protein_bind   CAP binding site: CAP binding activates transcription in the presence of cAMP. E. coli catabolite activator protein
   1408..1500    -  CDS            lacI (fragment): lac repressor; lacI; The lac repressor binds to the lac operator to inhibit transcription in E. coli. This inhibition can be relieved by adding lactose or isopropyl-β-D-thiogalactopyranoside (IPTG).
   1683..2271    -  rep_origin     ori: high-copy-number ColE1/pMB1/pBR322/pUC origin of replication
   2449..3258    -  CDS            KanR: aminoglycoside phosphotransferase; aph(3')-Ia; confers resistance to kanamycin in bacteria or G418 (Geneticin®) in eukaryotes
   3365..35      +  CDS            rop (fragment) (across the origin): Rop protein, which maintains plasmids at low copy number; rop
