[The description below was written by a language model from this plasmid's Addgene catalogue record and pLannotate feature annotations shown in this document.]
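Description:
AA516 is a small (about 3.4 kb) synthetic-fragment donor plasmid belonging to the Fragmid modular cloning toolkit, built on the pUC57-Kan_v1 backbone. It is propagated in E. coli at high copy number from a ColE1/pUC-type origin and selected with kanamycin through the aph(3')-Ia gene. The remaining annotated backbone features are the usual pUC57 remnants: the lac promoter, lac operator and CAP binding site, a lacZα fragment interrupted by the cloning region, and short fragments of lacI, rop and the pBR322 bom region. No eukaryotic promoter or polyadenylation signal is annotated. This fits a plasmid that serves as a storage vector for a module to be assembled into a destination vector, not as a standalone expression construct.

The payload, made by gene synthesis, is named PuroN'-intron-PuroC'. It is a puromycin N-acetyltransferase (pac) coding sequence split into an N-terminal and a C-terminal portion, with an intron between them that matches part of a modified SV40 intron carrying splice donor and acceptor sites. The record classes the fragment as a "2A Selection" module, which suggests it is placed downstream of a 2A peptide in the final vector, although no 2A element is annotated here. Its stated purpose is a cytosine base editor (CBE) activity-based selection intron. The presumed logic is that functional puromycin resistance depends on a CBE-mediated edit within the intron cassette that changes how the transcript is spliced, so drug selection enriches for cells with active base editing. The record does not give the exact target site or mechanism. The associated work applies this selection to improve base editor mutational scanning screens.
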