Addgene plasmid #231118: AA516
Purpose: Fragmid fragment: (2A Selection) CBE activity-based selection intron
Depositing lab: John Doench & David Root. Depositing organization: Broad Institute. Publication: Activity-based selection for enhanced base editor mutational scanning. Kaplan EG, Steger RJ, Shah ST, Drepanos LM, Griffith AL, Reint G, Doench JG. Nat Genet. 2025 Nov;57(11):2920-2929. doi: 10.1038/s41588-025-02366-0. Epub 2025 Oct 14. PubMed 41087678.
Backbone
  Vector backbone: pUC57-Kan_v1
  Vector type: Bacterial Expression, CRISPR
Growth in bacteria
  Bacterial resistance: Kanamycin, 50 μg/mL
  Growth temperature: 37°C
  Growth strain: DH5alpha
  Copy number: High Copy
Gene/Insert
  Gene/Insert name: PuroN'-intron-PuroC'
  Species: Synthetic
  Cloning method: Gene Synthesis
Terms and licenses: Academic/Nonprofit Terms; Industry Terms: Not Available to Industry
Depositor comments: Please visit https://doi.org/10.1101/2024.11.12.622254 for bioRxiv preprint.
How to cite: AA516 was a gift from John Doench & David Root (Addgene plasmid # 231118 ; http://n2t.net/addgene:231118 ; RRID:Addgene_231118)
